>Addgene plasmid #155064 | pLCHKO_TK1_HPRT1_Lb_6 | addgene full sequence | sequence record 308583 | Addgene NGS Result
TGTAGTCTTATGCAATACTCTTGTAGTCTTGCAACATGGTAACGATGAGTTAGCAACATGCCTTACAAGG
AGAGAAAAAGCACCGTGCATGCCGATTGGTGGAAGTAAGGTGGTACGATCGTGCCTTATTAGGAAGGCAA
CAGACGGGTCTGACATGGATTGGACGAACCACTGAATTGCCGCATTGCAGAGATATTGTATTTAAGTGCC
TAGCTCGATACATAAACGGGTCTCTCTGGTTAGACCAGATCTGAGCCTGGGAGCTCTCTGGCTAACTAGG
GAACCCACTGCTTAAGCCTCAATAAAGCTTGCCTTGAGTGCTTCAAGTAGTGTGTGCCCGTCTGTTGTGT
GACTCTGGTAACTAGAGATCCCTCAGACCCTTTTAGTCAGTGTGGAAAATCTCTAGCAGTGGCGCCCGAA
CAGGGACTTGAAAGCGAAAGGGAAACCAGAGGAGCTCTCTCGACGCAGGACTCGGCTTGCTGAAGCGCGC
ACGGCAAGAGGCGAGGGGCGGCGACTGGTGAGTACGCCAAAAATTTTGACTAGCGGAGGCTAGAAGGAGA
GAGATGGGTGCGAGAGCGTCAGTATTAAGCGGGGGAGAATTAGATCGCGATGGGAAAAAATTCGGTTAAG
GCCAGGGGGAAAGAAAAAATATAAATTAAAACATATAGTATGGGCAAGCAGGGAGCTAGAACGATTCGCA
GTTAATCCTGGCCTGTTAGAAACATCAGAAGGCTGTAGACAAATACTGGGACAGCTACAACCATCCCTTC
AGACAGGATCAGAAGAACTTAGATCATTATATAATACAGTAGCAACCCTCTATTGTGTGCATCAAAGGAT
AGAGATAAAAGACACCAAGGAAGCTTTAGACAAGATAGAGGAAGAGCAAAACAAAAGTAAGACCACCGCA
CAGCAAGCGGCCGCTGATCTTCAGACCTGGAGGAGGAGATATGAGGGACAATTGGAGAAGTGAATTATAT
AAATATAAAGTAGTAAAAATTGAACCATTAGGAGTAGCACCCACCAAGGCAAAGAGAAGAGTGGTGCAGA
GAGAAAAAAGAGCAGTGGGAATAGGAGCTTTGTTCCTTGGGTTCTTGGGAGCAGCAGGAAGCACTATGGG
CGCAGCGTCAATGACGCTGACGGTACAGGCCAGACAATTATTGTCTGGTATAGTGCAGCAGCAGAACAAT
TTGCTGAGGGCTATTGAGGCGCAACAGCATCTGTTGCAACTCACAGTCTGGGGCATCAAGCAGCTCCAGG
CAAGAATCCTGGCTGTGGAAAGATACCTAAAGGATCAACAGCTCCTGGGGATTTGGGGTTGCTCTGGAAA
ACTCATTTGCACCACTGCTGTGCCTTGGAATGCTAGTTGGAGTAATAAATCTCTGGAACAGATTTGGAAT
CACACGACCTGGATGGAGTGGGACAGAGAAATTAACAATTACACAAGCTTAATACACTCCTTAATTGAAG
AATCGCAAAACCAGCAAGAAAAGAATGAACAAGAATTATTGGAATTAGATAAATGGGCAAGTTTGTGGAA
TTGGTTTAACATAACAAATTGGCTGTGGTATATAAAATTATTCATAATGATAGTAGGAGGCTTGGTAGGT
TTAAGAATAGTTTTTGCTGTACTTTCTATAGTGAATAGAGTTAGGCAGGGATATTCACCATTATCGTTTC
AGACCCACCTCCCAACCCCGAGGGGACCCAGAGAATTCAAAAAAAACTCTGTGTGCTCAAGGGGGGCTAA
TCTACACTTAGTAGAAATTATCTAGGCCGGGACCAGTGCTTTTATCTACACTTAGTAGAAATTACAATAA
AGCATGACAATCAGTATATCTACACTTAGTAGAAATTAGGAGAGGCTGGCAATATTAAACTATCTACACT
TAGTAGAAATTAGAACTGGTTATTGTTCAGTCATTATCTACACTTAGTAGAAATTATTGTGGGGTTGTTT
GTTAGGCTCATCTACACTTAGTAGAAATTAGCACCGACTCGGTGCCACTTTTTCAAGTTGATAACGGACT
AGCCTTATTTCAACTTGCTATGCTGTTTCCAGCATAGCTCTGAAACTCGTCGATGCCTATGACAGCCGGT
ACCTCGTCCTTTCCACAAGATATATAAAGCCAAGAAATCGAAATACTTTCAAGTTACGGTAAGCATATGA
TAGTCCATTTTAAAACATAATTTTAAAACTGCAAACTACCCAAGAAATTATTACTTTCTACGTCACGTAT
TTTGTACTAATATCTTTGTGTTTACAGTCAAATTAATTCTAATTATCTCTCTAACAGCCTTGTATCGTAT
ATGCAAATATGAAGGAATCATGGGAAATAGGCCCTCGAATTCTAGATCTTGAGACAAATGGCAGTATTCA
TCCACAATTTTAAAAGAAAAGGGGGGATTGGGGGGTACAGTGCAGGGGAAAGAATAGTAGACATAATAGC
AACAGACATACAAACTAAAGAATTACAAAAACAAATTACAAAAATTCAAAATTTTCGGGTTTATTACAGG
GACAGCAGAGATCCACTTTGGCGCCGGCTCGAGGGGGCCCGGGTTGCGCCTTTTCCAAGGCAGCCCTGGG
TTTGCGCAGGGACGCGGCTGCTCTGGGCGTGGTTCCGGGAAACGCAGCGGCGCCGACCCTGGGTCTCGCA
CATTCTTCACGTCCGTTCGCAGCGTCACCCGGATCTTCGCCGCTACCCTTGTGGGCCCCCCGGCGACGCT
TCCTGCTCCGCCCCTAAGTCGGGAAGGTTCCTTGCGGTTCGCGGCGTGCCGGACGTGACAAACGGAAGCC
GCAGCTCACACTAGTACCCTCGCAGACGGACAGCGCCAGGGAGCAATGGCAGCGCGCCGACCGCGATGGG
CTGTGGCCAATAGCGGCTGCTCAGCAGGGCGCGCCGAGAGCAGCGGCCGGGAAGGGGCGGTGCGGGAGGC
GGGGTGTGGGGCGGTAGTGTGGGCCCTGTTCCTGCCCGCGCGGTGTTCCGCATTCTGCAAGCCTCCGGAG
CGCACGTCGGCAGTCGGCTCCCTCGTTGACCGAATCACCGACCTCTCTCCCCAGGGGGATCCACCGGAGC
TTACCATGACCGAGTACAAGCCCACGGTGCGCCTCGCCACCCGCGACGACGTCCCCAGGGCCGTACGCAC
CCTCGCCGCCGCGTTCGCCGACTACCCCGCCACGCGCCACACCGTCGATCCGGACCGCCACATCGAGCGG
GTCACCGAGCTGCAAGAACTCTTCCTCACGCGCGTCGGGCTCGACATCGGCAAGGTGTGGGTCGCGGACG
ACGGCGCCGCCGTGGCGGTCTGGACCACGCCGGAGAGCGTCGAAGCGGGGGCGGTGTTCGCCGAGATCGG
CCCGCGCATGGCCGAGTTGAGCGGTTCCCGGCTGGCCGCGCAGCAACAGATGGAAGGCCTCCTGGCGCCG
CACCGGCCCAAGGAGCCCGCGTGGTTCCTGGCCACCGTCGGTGTTTCGCCCGACCACCAGGGCAAGGGTC
TGGGCAGCGCCGTCGTGCTCCCCGGAGTGGAGGCGGCCGAGCGCGCCGGGGTGCCCGCCTTCCTGGAGAC
CTCCGCGCCCCGCAACCTCCCCTTCTACGAGCGGCTCGGCTTCACCGTCACCGCCGACGTCGAGGTGCCC
GAAGGACCGCGCACCTGGTGCATGACCCGCAAGCCCGGTGCCTGAACGCGTTAAGTCGACAATCAACCTC
TGGATTACAAAATTTGTGAAAGATTGACTGGTATTCTTAACTATGTTGCTCCTTTTACGCTATGTGGATA
CGCTGCTTTAATGCCTTTGTATCATGCTATTGCTTCCCGTATGGCTTTCATTTTCTCCTCCTTGTATAAA
TCCTGGTTGCTGTCTCTTTATGAGGAGTTGTGGCCCGTTGTCAGGCAACGTGGCGTGGTGTGCACTGTGT
TTGCTGACGCAACCCCCACTGGTTGGGGCATTGCCACCACCTGTCAGCTCCTTTCCGGGACTTTCGCTTT
CCCCCTCCCTATTGCCACGGCGGAACTCATCGCCGCCTGCCTTGCCCGCTGCTGGACAGGGGCTCGGCTG
TTGGGCACTGACAATTCCGTGGTGTTGTCGGGGAAATCATCGTCCTTTCCTTGGCTGCTCGCCTGTGTTG
CCACCTGGATTCTGCGCGGGACGTCCTTCTGCTACGTCCCTTCGGCCCTCAATCCAGCGGACCTTCCTTC
CCGCGGCCTGCTGCCGGCTCTGCGGCCTCTTCCGCGTCTTCGCCTTCGCCCTCAGACGAGTCGGATCTCC
CTTTGGGCCGCCTCCCCGCGTCGACTTTAAGACCAATGACTTACAAGGCAGCTGTAGATCTTAGCCACTT
TTTAAAAGAAAAGGGGGGACTGGAAGGGCTAATTCACTCCCAACGAAGACAAGATCTGCTTTTTGCTTGT
ACTGGGTCTCTCTGGTTAGACCAGATCTGAGCCTGGGAGCTCTCTGGCTAACTAGGGAACCCACTGCTTA
AGCCTCAATAAAGCTTGCCTTGAGTGCTTCAAGTAGTGTGTGCCCGTCTGTTGTGTGACTCTGGTAACTA
GAGATCCCTCAGACCCTTTTAGTCAGTGTGGAAAATCTCTAGCAGTACGTATAGTAGTTCATGTCATCTT
ATTATTCAGTATTTATAACTTGCAAAGAAATGAATATCAGAGAGTGAGAGGAACTTGTTTATTGCAGCTT
ATAATGGTTACAAATAAAGCAATAGCATCACAAATTTCACAAATAAAGCATTTTTTTCACTGCATTCTAG
TTGTGGTTTGTCCAAACTCATCAATGTATCTTATCATGTCTGGCTCTAGCTATCCCGCCCCTAACTCCGC
CCATCCCGCCCCTAACTCCGCCCAGTTCCGCCCATTCTCCGCCCCATGGCTGACTAATTTTTTTTATTTA
TGCAGAGGCCGAGGCCGCCTCGGCCTCTGAGCTATTCCAGAAGTAGTGAGGAGGCTTTTTTGGAGGCCTA
GGGACGTACCCAATTCGCCCTATAGTGAGTCGTATTACGCGCGCTCACTGGCCGTCGTTTTACAACGTCG
TGACTGGGAAAACCCTGGCGTTACCCAACTTAATCGCCTTGCAGCACATCCCCCTTTCGCCAGCTGGCGT
AATAGCGAAGAGGCCCGCACCGATCGCCCTTCCCAACAGTTGCGCAGCCTGAATGGCGAATGGG
[124 nt withheld, positions 5175-5298]
C
[91 nt withheld, positions 5300-5390]
A
[49 nt withheld, positions 5392-5440]
CCTTTGACGTTGGAGTCCACGTTCTTT
[37 nt withheld, positions 5468-5504]
ACCCTATCTCGGTCTATTCTTTTGATTTATAAGGGATTTTGCCGATTTCGGCCTATTGGTTAAAAAATGA
GCTGATTTAACAAAAATTTAACGCGAATTTTAACAAAATATTAACGCTTACAATTTAGGTGGCACTTTTC
GGGGAAATGTGCGCGGAACCCCTATTTGTTTATTTTTCTAAATACATTCAAATATGTATCCGCTCATGAG
ACAATAACCCTGATAAATGCTTCAATAATATTGAAAAAGGAAGAGTATGAGTATTCAACATTTCCGTGTC
GCCCTTATTCCCTTTTTTGCGGCATTTTGCCTTCCTGTTTTTGCTCACCCAGAAACGCTGGTGAAAGTAA
AAGATGCTGAAGATCAGTTGGGTGCACGAGTGGGTTACATCGAACTGGATCTCAACAGCGGTAAGATCCT
TGAGAGTTTTCGCCCCGAAGAACGTTTTCCAATGATGAGCACTTTTAAAGTTCTGCTATGTGGCGCGGTA
TTATCCCGTATTGACGCCGGGCAAGAGCAACTCGGTCGCCGCATACACTATTCTCAGAATGACTTGGTTG
AGTACTCACCAGTCACAGAAAAGCATCTTACGGATGGCATGACAGTAAGAGAATTATGCAGTGCTGCCAT
AACCATGAGTGATAACACTGCGGCCAACTTACTTCTGACAACGATCGGAGGACCGAAGGAGCTAACCGCT
TTTTTGCACAACATGGGGGATCATGTAACTCGCCTTGATCGTTGGGAACCGGAGCTGAATGAAGCCATAC
CAAACGACGAGCGTGACACCACGATGCCTGTAGCAATGGCAACAACGTTGCGCAAACTATTAACTGGCGA
ACTACTTACTCTAGCTTCCCGGCAACAATTAATAGACTGGATGGAGGCGGATAAAGTTGCAGGACCACTT
CTGCGCTCGGCCCTTCCGGCTGGCTGGTTTATTGCTGATAAATCTGGAGCCGGTGAGCGTGGGTCTCGCG
GTATCATTGCAGCACTGGGGCCAGATGGTAAGCCCTCCCGTATCGTAGTTATCTACACGACGGGGAGTCA
GGCAACTATGGATGAACGAAATAGACAGATCGCTGAGATAGGTGCCTCACTGATTAAGCATTGGTAACTG
TCAGACCAAGTTTACTCATATATACTTTAGATTGATTTAAAACTTCATTTTTAATTTAAAAGGATCTAGG
TGAAGATCCTTTTTGATAATCTCATGACCAAAATCCCTTAACGTGAGTTTTCGTTCCACTGAGCGTCAGA
CCCCGTAGAAAAGATCAAAGGATCTTCTTGAGATCCTTTTTTTCTGCGCGTAATCTGCTGCTTGCAAACA
AAAAAACCACCGCTACCAGCGGTGGTTTGTTTGCCGGATCAAGAGCTACCAACTCTTTTTCCGAAGGTAA
CTGGCTTCAGCAGAGCGCAGATACCAAATACTGTTCTTCTAGTGTAGCCGTAGTTAGGCCACCACTTCAA
GAACTCTGTAGCACCGCCTACATACCTCGCTCTGCTAATCCTGTTACCAGTGGCTGCTGCCAGTGGCGAT
AAGTCGTGTCTTACCGGGTTGGACTCAAGACGATAGTTACCGGATAAGGCGCAGCGGTCGGGCTGAACGG
GGGGTTCGTGCACACAGCCCAGCTTGGAGCGAACGACCTACACCGAACTGAGATACCTACAGCGTGAGCT
ATGAGAAAGCGCCACGCTTCCCGAAGGGAGAAAGGCGGACAGGTATCCGGTAAGCGGCAGGGTCGGAACA
GGAGAGCGCACGAGGGAGCTTCCAGGGGGAAACGCCTGGTATCTTTATAGTCCTGTCGGGTTTCGCCACC
TCTGACTTGAGCGTCGATTTTTGTGATGCTCGTCAGGGGGGCGGAGCCTATGGAAAAACGCCAGCAACGC
GGCCTTTTTACGGTTCCTGGCCTTTTGCTGGCCTTTTGCTCACATGTTCTTTCCTGCGTTATCCCCTGAT
TCTGTGGATAACCGTATTACCGCCTTTGAGTGAGCTGATACCGCTCGCCGCAGCCGAACGACCGAGCGCA
GCGAGTCAGTGAGCGAGGAAGCGGAAGAGCGCCCAATACGCAAACCGCCTCTCCCCGCGCGTTGGCCGAT
TCATTAATGCAGCTGGCACGACAGGTTTCCCGACTGGAAAGCGGGCAGTGAGCGCAACGCAATTAATGTG
AGTTAGCTCACTCATTAGGCACCCCAGGCTTTACACTTTATGCTTCCGGCTCGTATGTTGTGTGGAATTG
TGAGCGGATAACAATTTCACACAGGAAACAGCTATGACCATGATTACGCCAAGCGCGCAATTAACCCTCA
CTAAAGGGAACAAAAGCTGGAGCTGCAAGCTTAA
Features (pLannotate 1.2.2; 27 found; start..end, strand, type, name):
      1..227     +  promoter       RSV promoter: Rous sarcoma virus enhancer/promoter
    228..408     +  LTR            5' LTR (truncated): truncated 5' long terminal repeat (LTR) from HIV-1
    455..580     +  misc_feature   HIV-1 Ψ: packaging signal of human immunodeficiency virus type 1
    564..927     +  CDS            HIV-1 gag (fragment): gag protein from human immunodeficiency virus 1; gag
   1073..1306    +  misc_feature   RRE: The Rev response element (RRE) of HIV-1 allows for Rev-dependent mRNA export from the nucleus to the cytoplasm.
   1683..1709    +  CDS            Rev (fragment): human immunodeficiency virus 1 (HIV-1) Rev protein; rev; enhances nuclear export of unspliced and incompletely spliced viral mRNAs
   1991..2058    -  misc_RNA       tracrRNA (fragment): trans-activating CRISPR RNA for the Streptococcus pyogenes CRISPR/Cas9 system
   2106..2346    -  promoter       U6 promoter: RNA polymerase III promoter for human U6 snRNA
   2388..2505    +  misc_feature   cPPT/CTS: central polypurine tract and central termination sequence of HIV-1
   2564..3064    +  promoter       hPGK promoter: human phosphoglycerate kinase 1 promoter
   3086..3685    +  CDS            PuroR (fragment): puromycin N-acetyltransferase; pac from Streptomyces; confers resistance to puromycin
   3701..4289    +  misc_feature   WPRE: woodchuck hepatitis virus posttranscriptional regulatory element
   4340..4359    +  misc_feature   cPPT/CTS (fragment): central polypurine tract and central termination sequence of HIV-1
   4361..4594    +  LTR            3' LTR (ΔU3): self-inactivating 3' long terminal repeat (LTR) from HIV-1
   4672..4793    +  polyA_signal   SV40 poly(A) signal: SV40 polyadenylation signal
   4833..4968    +  rep_origin     SV40 ori: SV40 origin of replication
   4989..5007    -  promoter       T7 promoter: promoter for bacteriophage T7 RNA polymerase
   5015..5170    +  CDS            lacZα (fragment): LacZα fragment of β-galactosidase; lacZ fragment
   5175..5603    +  rep_origin     f1 ori (sequence partly withheld): f1 bacteriophage origin of replication; arrow indicates direction of (+) strand synthesis
   5656..5760    +  promoter       AmpR promoter: bla
   5761..6621    +  CDS            AmpR: β-lactamase; bla; confers resistance to ampicillin, carbenicillin, and related antibiotics
   6792..7380    +  rep_origin     ori: high-copy-number ColE1/pMB1/pBR322/pUC origin of replication
   7563..7655    +  CDS            lacI (fragment): lac repressor; lacI; The lac repressor binds to the lac operator to inhibit transcription in E. coli. This inhibition can be relieved by adding lactose or isopropyl-β-D-thiogalactopyranoside (IPTG).
   7668..7689    +  protein_bind   CAP binding site: CAP binding activates transcription in the presence of cAMP. E. coli catabolite activator protein
   7704..7734    +  promoter       lac promoter: promoter for the E. coli lac operon
   7742..7758    +  protein_bind   lac operator: The lac repressor binds to the lac operator to inhibit transcription in E. coli. This inhibition can be relieved by adding lactose or isopropyl-β-D-thiogalactopyranoside (IPTG). lac repressor encoded by lacI
   7803..7821    +  promoter       T3 promoter: promoter for bacteriophage T3 RNA polymerase
