[The description below was written by a language model from this plasmid's Addgene catalogue record and pLannotate feature annotations shown in this document.]
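Description:
pLCHKO_TK1_HPRT1_Lb_6 is a third-generation-style, self-inactivating lentiviral CRISPR guide vector built on the pLCHKO backbone and belonging to the CHyMErA system, which combines SpCas9 and LbCas12a in the same cell. The viral genome is transcribed from an RSV promoter fused to a truncated HIV-1 5' LTR and carries the Ψ packaging signal with a gag fragment, the RRE for Rev-dependent export, a cPPT/CTS, a WPRE and a ΔU3 3' LTR followed by an SV40 poly(A) signal. In bacteria the plasmid is maintained by a high-copy ColE1/pUC-type origin with ampicillin resistance. An f1 ori, an SV40 ori and lac/T7/T3 remnants are also present in the backbone. Transduced mammalian cells are selected with puromycin, expressed from the human PGK promoter.

The payload is a roughly 370 bp hybrid guide RNA (hgRNA) cassette driven by the human U6 Pol III promoter and placed on the antisense strand relative to the viral genome, as the depositor notes and the feature table confirms. It was inserted through BfuAI sites that were destroyed during cloning. The single transcript begins with an SpCas9 spacer against human TK1 joined to a Cas9 tracrRNA-type scaffold, followed by an array of six LbCas12a guides, each preceded by a Cas12a direct repeat. According to the record, five of these target intergenic sites and one targets HPRT1. Cas12a's intrinsic RNase activity processes the array at the direct repeats, releasing the individual guides. The plasmid encodes no nuclease, so Cas9 and LbCas12a must be supplied separately. The construct appears suited to testing how well multiplexed hgRNAs perform at combinatorial editing, since TK1 and HPRT1 are both drug-selectable loci, though the record does not state this use explicitly.
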