Addgene plasmid #155064: pLCHKO_TK1_HPRT1_Lb_6
Purpose: Lentiviral plasmid for expressing U6 driven multiplexed hybrid guide (hg)RNA targeting TK1 using SpCas9 and five intergenic sites & HPRT1 using LbCas12a (CHyMErA system)
Depositing lab: Benjamin Blencowe & Jason Moffat. Depositing organization: University of Toronto. Publication: Genetic interaction mapping and exon-resolution functional genomics with a hybrid Cas9-Cas12a platform. Gonatopoulos-Pournatzis T, Aregger M, Brown KR, Farhangmehr S, Braunschweig U, Ward HN, Ha KCH, Weiss A, Billmann M, Durbic T, Myers CL, Blencowe BJ, Moffat J. Nat Biotechnol. 2020 May;38(5):638-648. doi: 10.1038/s41587-020-0437-z. Epub 2020 Mar 16. PubMed 32249828.
Backbone
  Vector backbone: pLCHKO
  Backbone size w/o insert (bp): 7481
  Vector type: Mammalian Expression, Lentiviral, CRISPR
  Selectable markers: Puromycin
Growth in bacteria
  Bacterial resistance: Ampicillin, 100 μg/mL
  Growth temperature: 30°C
  Growth strain: NEB Stable
  Copy number: High Copy
Gene/Insert
  Gene/Insert name: (hg)RNA targeting TK1 using SpCas9 and five intergenic sites & HPRT1 using LbCas12a
  gRNA/shRNA sequence: GCTGTCATAGGCATCGACGAgtttcagagctatgctggaaacagcatagcaagttgaaataaggctagtccgttatcaacttgaaaaagtggcaccgagtcggtgctaatttctactaagtgtagatGAGCCTAACAAACAACCCCACAAtaatttctactaagtgtagatAATGACTGAACAATAACCAGTTCtaatttctactaagtgtagatAGTTTAATATTGCCAGCCTCTCCtaatttctactaagtgtagatATACTGATTGTCATGCTTTATTGtaatttctactaagtgtagatAAAAGCACTGGTCCCGGCCTAGAtaatttctactaagtgtagatTAGCCCCCCTTGAGCACACAGAG
  Species: H. sapiens (human)
  Insert size (bp): 370
  Promoter: U6
  Cloning method: Restriction Enzyme; 5′ cloning site BfuAI (destroyed during cloning); 3′ cloning site BfuAI (destroyed during cloning)
  Sequencing primers: 5′ actatcatatgcttaccgtaac
Terms and licenses: Academic/Nonprofit Terms; Industry Terms: Not Available to Industry
Depositor comments: U6-driven hgRNA cassette encoded on anti-sense strand
How to cite: pLCHKO_TK1_HPRT1_Lb_6 was a gift from Benjamin Blencowe & Jason Moffat (Addgene plasmid # 155064 ; http://n2t.net/addgene:155064 ; RRID:Addgene_155064)
